>Addgene plasmid #149365 | pME18S-F-R-Olfr644 | depositor full sequence | sequence record 296738 | pME18S-F-R-Olfr644 sequence 4029 bps
AAGCTTGGCTGTGGAATGTGTGTCAGTTAGGGTGTGGAAAGTCCCCAGGCTCCCCAGCAGGCAGAAGTAT
GCAAAGCATGCATCTCAATTAGTCAGCAACCAGGTGTGGAAAGTCCCCAGGCTCCCCAGCAGGCAGAAGT
ATGCAAAGCATGCATCTCAATTAGTCAGCAACCATAGTCCCGCCCCTAACTCCGCCCATCCCGCCCCTAA
CTCCGCCCAGTTCCGCCCATTCTCCGCCCCATGGCTGACTAATTTTTTTTATTTATGCAGAGGCCGAGGC
CGCCTCGGCCTCTGAGCTATTCCAGAAGTAGTGAGGAGGCTTTTTTGGAGGCCTAGGCTTTTGCAAAAAG
CTCCTCCGATCGAGGGGCTCGCATCTCTCCTTCACGCGCCCGCCGCCCTACCTGAGGCCGCCATCCACGC
CGGTTGAGTCGCGTTCTGCCGCCTCCCGCCTGTGGTGCCTCCTGAACTGCGTCCGCCGTCTAGGTAAGTT
TAAAGCTCAGGTCGAGACCGGGCCTTTGTCCGGCGCTCCCTTGGAGCCTACCTAGACTCAGCCGGCTCTC
CACGCTTTGCCTGACCCTGCTTGCTCAACTCTACGTCTTTGTTTCGTTTTCTGTTCTGCGCCGTTACAGA
TCCAAGCTCTGAAAAACCAGAAAGTTAACTGGTAAGTTTAGTCTTTTTGTCTTTTATTTCAGGTCCCGGA
TCCGGTGGTGCAAATCAAAGAACTGCTCCTCAGTGGATGTTGCCTTTACTTCTAGGCCTGTACGGAAGTG
TTACTTCTGCTCTAAAAGCTGCGGAATTCATGGACTACAAGGACGACGACGACAAGGAATTCATGAACGG
GACCGAGGGCCCAAACTTCTACGTGCCTTTCTCCAACAAGACGGGCGTGGTGCTCGAGATGGGAGGTGAA
GCCCACAACAGCTCTGGGTTGCCTCCCTTCATCTTGACAGGACTGCCAGGGATGGAGACCTCCCAGCACT
GGTTGTTCCTGCTCCTTGGTGTTCTTTACAGCGTCTCCATAGTGGGCAATGCCCTGATTCTGTTCATCAT
CAAGGAGGAAGAGAGTCTTCACCAGCCCATGTACTACTTCCTATCTCTGCTGTCAGGAAATGACCTTGGT
GTGTCTTTCTCCACACTGCCTACAGTTCTGGGAGTGTTTTGTTTTCACTTAAGAGAGATCAGTTTTAACT
CCTGCATGTCCCAAATGTTCTTTATCCATCTTTTCTCTTTCATGGAGTCTGGGATTCTGCTGGCCATGAG
CTTTGATCGCTATGTAGCCATCTGTAACCCACTGCGCTATTCCACAGTACTCACTGATGCCCGAGTGATG
TGGATGGGTGTATGTGTTTTCCTTCGAAGTTTCTGCATGATTTTCCCATTACCTTTCCTTCTGAAGAGGT
TGCCCTTCTGCAAGGCTAATGTGCTCTCTCATGCCTACTGTCTGCATCCTGATCTGATTCGACTGCCTTG
TGGTGACACTTCCATTAATAATATATTTGGTCTGTCCATTGTCATCTCTACCTTTGGGCTGGATTCTGCA
CTCATTTTCCTTTCTTATGTTCTCATACTTCGCTCAGTGCTTGCTATTGCCTCCCGGGAAGAAAGGATGA
AAACACTGAATACATGTGTGTCACACCTGTGTGCTGTGCTCATCTTCTATGTGCCTAAGGTAGGTGTGTC
CATGTTTGCTCGCTATGGGAGGCATGCCCCTCACTATGTACACACACTCTTGTCACTCATCTATCTCTTT
GTTCCTCCAATGCTCAACCCTGTCATCTACTCCATCAAAACCAAGGAGATTCGTCGGAGGTTTTGCAAAA
TCCTGCTGGGGAACAAATTTTGACCGCGGGCGGCCGCTAGACTAGTCTAGAGAAAAAACCTCCCACACCT
CCCCCTGAACCTGAAACATAAAATGAATGCAATTGTTGTTGTTAACTTGTTTATTGCAGCTTATAATGGT
TACAAATAAAGCAATAGCATCACAAATTTCACAAATAAAGCATTTTTTTCACTGCATTCTAGTTGTGGTT
TGTCCAAACTCATCAATGTATCTTATCATGTCTGGATCCCCGGGTACCGAGCTCGAATTAATTCCTCTTC
CGCTTCCTCGCTCACTGACTCGCTGCGCTCGGTCGTTCGGCTGCGGCGAGCGGTATCAGCTCACTCAAAG
GCGGTAATACGGTTATCCACAGAATCAGGGGATAACGCAGGAAAGAACATGTGAGCAAAAGGCCAGCAAA
AGGCCAGGAACCGTAAAAAGGCCGCGTTGCTGGCGTTTTTCCATAGGCTCCGCCCCCCTGACGAGCATCA
CAAAAATCGACGCTCAAGTCAGAGGTGGCGAAACCCGACAGGACTATAAAGATACCAGGCGTTTCCCCCT
GGAAGCTCCCTCGTGCGCTCTCCTGTTCCGACCCTGCCGCTTACCGGATACCTGTCCGCCTTTCTCCCTT
CGGGAAGCGTGGCGCTTTCTCAATGCTCACGCTGTAGGTATCTCAGTTCGGTGTAGGTCGTTCGCTCCAA
GCTGGGCTGTGTGCACGAACCCCCCGTTCAGCCCGACCGCTGCGCCTTATCCGGTAACTATCGTCTTGAG
TCCAACCCGGTAAGACACGACTTATCGCCACTGGCAGCAGCCACTGGTAACAGGATTAGCAGAGCGAGGT
ATGTAGGCGGTGCTACAGAGTTCTTGAAGTGGTGGCCTAACTACGGCTACACTAGAAGGACAGTATTTGG
TATCTGCGCTCTGCTGAAGCCAGTTACCTTCGGAAAAAGAGTTGGTAGCTCTTGATCCGGCAAACAAACC
ACCGCTGGTAGCGGTGGTTTTTTTGTTTGCAAGCAGCAGATTACGCGCAGAAAAAAAGGATCTCAAGAAG
ATCCTTTGATCTTTTCTACGGGGTCTGACGCTCAGTGGAACGAAAACTCACGTTAAGGGATTTTGGTCAT
GAGATTATCAAAAAGGATCTTCACCTAGATCCTTTTAAATTAAAAATGAAGTTTTAAATCAATCTAAAGT
ATATATGAGTAAACTTGGTCTGACAGTTACCAATGCTTAATCAGTGAGGCACCTATCTCAGCGATCTGTC
TATTTCGTTCATCCATAGTTGCCTGACTCCCCGTCGTGTAGATAACTACGATACGGGAGGGCTTACCATC
TGGCCCCAGTGCTGCAATGATACCGCGAGACCCACGCTCACCGGCTCCAGATTTATCAGCAATAAACCAG
CCAGCCGGAAGGGCCGAGCGCAGAAGTGGTCCTGCAACTTTATCCGCCTCCATCCAGTCTATTAATTGTT
GCCGGGAAGCTAGAGTAAGTAGTTCGCCAGTTAATAGTTTGCGCAACGTTGTTGCCATTGCTACAGGCAT
CGTGGTGTCACGCTCGTCGTTTGGTATGGCTTCATTCAGCTCCGGTTCCCAACGATCAAGGCGAGTTACA
TGATCCCCCATGTTGTGCAAAAAAGCGGTTAGCTCCTTCGGTCCTCCGATCGTTGTCAGAAGTAAGTTGG
CCGCAGTGTTATCACTCATGGTTATGGCAGCACTGCATAATTCTCTTACTGTCATGCCATCCGTAAGATG
CTTTTCTGTGACTGGTGAGTACTCAACCAAGTCATTCTGAGAATAGTGTATGCGGCGACCGAGTTGCTCT
TGCCCGGCGTCAATACGGGATAATACCGCGCCACATAGCAGAACTTTAAAAGTGCTCATCATTGGAAAAC
GTTCTTCGGGGCGAAAACTCTCAAGGATCTTACCGCTGTTGAGATCCAGTTCGATGTAACCCACTCGTGC
ACCCAACTGATCTTCAGCATCTTTTACTTTCACCAGCGTTTCTGGGTGAGCAAAAACAGGAAGGCAAAAT
GCCGCAAAAAAGGGAATAAGGGCGACACGGAAATGTTGAATACTCATACTCTTCCTTTTTCAATATTATT
GAAGCATTTATCAGGGTTATTGTCTCATGAGCGGATACATATTTGAATGTATTTAGAAAAATAAACAAAT
AGGGGTTCCGCGCACATTTCCCCGAAAAGTGCCACCTGC
Features (pLannotate 1.2.2; 9 found; start..end, strand, type, name):
     18..632     +  promoter       SRα promoter: hybrid promoter consisting of the SV40 early promoter plus part of the long terminal repeat of human T-lymphotrophic virus 1
    662..755     +  intron         SV40 intron: modified SV40 intron with splice donor and acceptor sites
    806..826     +  CDS            FLAG (fragment): FLAG® epitope tag, followed by an enterokinase cleavage site
    848..886     +  CDS            opsin tag: segment of bovine rhodopsin containing a signal for N-linked glycosylation (Favaloro et al., 2008) The asparagine in the NKT tripeptide will be glycosylated if this sequence is exposed to the ER lumen.
    917..1810    +  CDS            OR51E1 (fragment): O51E1_HUMAN - Also known as GPR164, OR51E1P, OR52A3P, POGR, PSGR2. Experimental evidence at protein level: Swiss-Prot protein existence level 1. Odorant receptor. From Homo sapiens (Human).
   1934..2068    +  polyA_signal   SV40 poly(A) signal: SV40 polyadenylation signal
   2278..2866    -  rep_origin     ori: high-copy-number ColE1/pMB1/pBR322/pUC origin of replication
   3037..3897    -  CDS            AmpR: β-lactamase; bla; confers resistance to ampicillin, carbenicillin, and related antibiotics
   3898..4002    -  promoter       AmpR promoter: bla
