>Addgene plasmid #149365 | pME18S-F-R-Olfr644 | addgene full sequence | sequence record 305838 | Addgene NGS Result
GTGTGTCAGTTAGGGTGTGGAAAGTCCCCAGGCTCCCCAGCAGGCAGAAGTATGCAAAGCATGCATCTCA
ATTAGTCAGCAACCAGGTGTGGAAAGTCCCCAGGCTCCCCAGCAGGCAGAAGTATGCAAAGCATGCATCT
CAATTAGTCAGCAACCATAGTCCCGCCCCTAACTCCGCCCATCCCGCCCCTAACTCCGCCCAGTTCCGCC
CATTCTCCGCCCCATGGCTGACTAATTTTTTTTATTTATGCAGAGGCCGAGGCCGCCTCGGCCTCTGAGC
TATTCCAGAAGTAGTGAGGAGGCTTTTTTGGAGGCCTAGGCTTTTGCAAAAAGCTCCTCGATCGAGGGGC
TCGCATCTCTCCTTCACGCGCCCGCCGCCCTACCTGAGGCCGCCATCCACGCCGGTTGAGTCGCGTTCTG
CCGCCTCCCGCCTGTGGTGCCTCCTGAACTGCGTCCGCCGTCTAGGTAAGTTTAAAGCTCAGGTCGAGAC
CGGGCCTTTGTCCGGCGCTCCCTTGGAGCCTACCTAGACTCAGCCGGCTCTCCACGCTTTGCCTGACCCT
GCTTGCTCAACTCTACGTCTTTGTTTCGTTTTCTGTTCTGCGCCGTTACAGATCCAAGCTCTGAAAAACC
AGAAAGTTAACTGGTAAGTTTAGTCTTTTTGTCTTTTATTTCAGGTCCCGGATCCGGTGGTGGTGCAAAT
CAAAGAACTGCTCCTCAGTGGATGTTGCCTTTACTTCTAGGCCTGTACGGAAGTGTTACTTCTGCTCTAA
AAGCTGCGGAATTGCCATGGACTACAAGGACGACGACGACAAGGAATTCATGAACGGGACCGAGGGCCCA
AACTTCTACGTGCCTTTCTCCAACAAGACGGGCGTGGTGCTCGAGATGGGAGGTGAAGCCCACAACAGCT
CTGGGTTGCCTCCCTTCATCTTGACAGGACTGCCAGGGATGGAGACCTCCCAGCACTGGTTGTTCCTGCT
CCTTGGTGTTCTTTACAGCGTCTCCATAGTGGGCAATGCCCTGATTCTGTTCATCATCAAGGAGGAAGAG
AGTCTTCACCAGCCCATGTACTACTTCCTATCTCTGCTGTCAGGAAATGACCTTGGTGTGTCTTTCTCCA
CACTGCCTACAGTTCTGGGAGTGTTTTGTTTTCACTTAAGAGAGATCAGTTTTAACTCCTGCATGTCCCA
AATGTTCTTTATCCATCTTTTCTCTTTCATGGAGTCTGGGATTCTGCTGGCCATGAGCTTTGATCGCTAT
GTAGCCATCTGTAACCCACTGCGCTATTCCACAGTACTCACTGATGCCCGAGTGATGTGGATGGGTGTAT
GTGTTTTCCTTCGAAGTTTCTGCATGATTTTCCCATTACCTTTCCTTCTGAAGAGGTTGCCCTTCTGCAA
GGCTAATGTGCTCTCTCATGCCTACTGTCTGCATCCTGATCTGATTCGACTGCCTTGTGGTGACACTTCC
ATTAATAATATATTTGGTCTGTCCATTGTCATCTCTACCTTTGGGCTGGATTCTGCACTCATTTTCCTTT
CTTATGTTCTCATACTTCGCTCAGTGCTTGCTATTGCCTCCCGGGAAGAAAGGATGAAAACACTGAATAC
ATGTGTGTCACACCTGTGTGCTGTGCTCATCTTCTATGTGCCTAAGGTAGGTGTGTCCATGTTTGCTCGC
TATGGGAGGCATGCCCCTCACTATGTACACACACTCTTGTCACTCATCTATCTCTTTGTTCCTCCAATGC
TCAACCCTGTCATCTACTCCATCAAAACCAAGGAGATTCGTCGGAGGTTTTGCAAAATCCTGCTGGGGAA
CAAATTTTGACCGCGGAATCACTAGTCTAGAGAAAAAACCTCCCACACCTCCCCCTGAACCTGAAACATA
AAATGAATGCAATTGTTGTTGTTAACTTGTTTATTGCAGCTTATAATGGTTACAAATAAAGCAATAGCAT
CACAAATTTCACAAATAAAGCATTTTTTTCACTGCATTCTAGTTGTGGTTTGTCCAAACTCATCAATGTA
TCTTATCATGTCTGGATCCCCGGGTACCGAGCTCGAATTAATTCCTCTTCCGCTTCCTCGCTCACTGACT
CGCTGCGCTCGGTCGTTCGGCTGCGGCGAGCGGTATCAGCTCACTCAAAGGCGGTAATACGGTTATCCAC
AGAATCAGGGGATAACGCAGGAAAGAACATGTGAGCAAAAGGCCAGCAAAAGGCCAGGAACCGTAAAAAG
GCCGCGTTGCTGGCGTTTTTCCATAGGCTCCGCCCCCCTGACGAGCATCACAAAAATCGACGCTCAAGTC
AGAGGTGGCGAAACCCGACAGGACTATAAAGATACCAGGCGTTTCCCCCTGGAAGCTCCCTCGTGCGCTC
TCCTGTTCCGACCCTGCCGCTTACCGGATACCTGTCCGCCTTTCTCCCTTCGGGAAGCGTGGCGCTTTCT
CATAGCTCACGCTGTAGGTATCTCAGTTCGGTGTAGGTCGTTCGCTCCAAGCTGGGCTGTGTGCACGAAC
CCCCCGTTCAGCCCGACCGCTGCGCCTTATCCGGTAACTATCGTCTTGAGTCCAACCCGGTAAGACACGA
CTTATCGCCACTGGCAGCAGCCACTGGTAACAGGATTAGCAGAGCGAGGTATGTAGGCGGTGCTACAGAG
TTCTTGAAGTGGTGGCCTAACTACGGCTACACTAGAAGAACAGTATTTGGTATCTGCGCTCTGCTGAAGC
CAGTTACCTTCGGAAAAAGAGTTGGTAGCTCTTGATCCGGCAAACAAACCACCGCTGGTAGCGGTGGTTT
TTTTGTTTGCAAGCAGCAGATTACGCGCAGAAAAAAAGGATCTCAAGAAGATCCTTTGATCTTTTCTACG
GGGTCTGACGCTCAGTGGAACGAAAACTCACGTTAAGGGATTTTGGTCATGAGATTATCAAAAAGGATCT
TCACCTAGATCCTTTTAAATTAAAAATGAAGTTTTAAATCAATCTAAAGTATATATGAGTAAACTTGGTC
TGACAGTTACCAATGCTTAATCAGTGAGGCACCTATCTCAGCGATCTGTCTATTTCGTTCATCCATAGTT
GCCTGACTCCCCGTCGTGTAGATAACTACGATACGGGAGGGCTTACCATCTGGCCCCAGTGCTGCAATGA
TACCGCGAGACCCACGCTCACCGGCTCCAGATTTATCAGCAATAAACCAGCCAGCCGGAAGGGCCGAGCG
CAGAAGTGGTCCTGCAACTTTATCCGCCTCCATCCAGTCTATTAATTGTTGCCGGGAAGCTAGAGTAAGT
AGTTCGCCAGTTAATAGTTTGCGCAACGTTGTTGCCATTGCTACAGGCATCGTGGTGTCACGCTCGTCGT
TTGGTATGGCTTCATTCAGCTCCGGTTCCCAACGATCAAGGCGAGTTACATGATCCCCCATGTTGTGCAA
AAAAGCGGTTAGCTCCTTCGGTCCTCCGATCGTTGTCAGAAGTAAGTTGGCCGCAGTGTTATCACTCATG
GTTATGGCAGCACTGCATAATTCTCTTACTGTCATGCCATCCGTAAGATGCTTTTCTGTGACTGGTGAGT
ACTCAACCAAGTCATTCTGAGAATAGTGTATGCGGCGACCGAGTTGCTCTTGCCCGGCGTCAATACGGGA
TAATACCGCGCCACATAGCAGAACTTTAAAAGTGCTCATCATTGGAAAACGTTCTTCGGGGCGAAAACTC
TCAAGGATCTTACCGCTGTTGAGATCCAGTTCGATGTAACCCACTCGTGCACCCAACTGATCTTCAGCAT
CTTTTACTTTCACCAGCGTTTCTGGGTGAGCAAAAACAGGAAGGCAAAATGCCGCAAAAAAGGGAATAAG
GGCGACACGGAAATGTTGAATACTCATACTCTTCCTTTTTCAATATTATTGAAGCATTTATCAGGGTTAT
TGTCTCATGAGCGGATACATATTTGAATGTATTTAGAAAAATAAACAAATAGGGGTTCCGCGCACATTTC
CCCGAAAAGTGCCACCTGCAAGCTTGGCTGTGGAAT
Features (pLannotate 1.2.2; 10 found; start..end, strand, type, name):
      1..330     +  promoter       SV40 promoter: SV40 enhancer and early promoter
    346..614     +  LTR            5' LTR (truncated): truncated 5' long terminal repeat (LTR) from human T-cell leukemia virus (HTLV) type 1
    644..740     +  intron         SV40 intron: modified SV40 intron with splice donor and acceptor sites
    793..813     +  CDS            FLAG (fragment): FLAG® epitope tag, followed by an enterokinase cleavage site
    835..873     +  CDS            opsin tag: segment of bovine rhodopsin containing a signal for N-linked glycosylation (Favaloro et al., 2008) The asparagine in the NKT tripeptide will be glycosylated if this sequence is exposed to the ER lumen.
    904..1797    +  CDS            OR51E1 (fragment): O51E1_HUMAN - Also known as GPR164, OR51E1P, OR52A3P, POGR, PSGR2. Experimental evidence at protein level: Swiss-Prot protein existence level 1. Odorant receptor. From Homo sapiens (Human).
   1914..2048    +  polyA_signal   SV40 poly(A) signal: SV40 polyadenylation signal
   2258..2846    -  rep_origin     ori: high-copy-number ColE1/pMB1/pBR322/pUC origin of replication
   3017..3877    -  CDS            AmpR: β-lactamase; bla; confers resistance to ampicillin, carbenicillin, and related antibiotics
   3878..3982    -  promoter       AmpR promoter: bla
