[The description below was written by a language model from this plasmid's Addgene catalogue record and pLannotate feature annotations shown in this document.]
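Description:
pME18S-F-R-Olfr644 is a small (about 4.0 kb) mammalian expression plasmid built on the pME18S backbone that drives expression of the mouse odorant receptor Olfr644 (also known as MOR13-1) in cultured mammalian cells. It is maintained in E. coli through a high-copy ColE1/pUC-type origin of replication and selected with ampicillin via the β-lactamase gene and its native bla promoter. No mammalian selection marker is annotated, which is consistent with transient transfection use.

Transcription is driven by the SRα promoter, a hybrid of the SV40 enhancer/early promoter and part of the HTLV-1 long terminal repeat. One of the two feature tables annotates these two pieces separately, while the other labels them as the composite SRα element. A modified SV40 intron with splice donor and acceptor sites lies downstream of the promoter, and an SV40 polyadenylation signal terminates the transcript. The open reading frame begins with two backbone-encoded N-terminal tags, a FLAG epitope followed by a short bovine rhodopsin segment carrying an N-linked glycosylation signal. Such a rhodopsin tag is commonly added to odorant receptors to aid their surface expression in heterologous cells, and FLAG allows detection of the receptor. The Olfr644 coding sequence was inserted between XhoI and SacII sites, both retained. The automated annotation labels this region as a fragment of human OR51E1, which most likely reflects homology-based matching to a related receptor rather than the actual insert, recorded as mouse.

The depositor and sequencing-derived records differ by only a few nucleotides and show the same architecture. The associated study concerns inhibition, antagonism and synergy in odorant responses of mouse olfactory sensory neurons, so the plasmid plausibly serves heterologous receptor assays.
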