Addgene plasmid #149365: pME18S-F-R-Olfr644
Purpose: Expresses Olfr644 in mammalian cells.
Depositing lab: Takeshi Imai. Depositing organization: Kyushu University. Publication: Widespread Inhibition, Antagonism, and Synergy in Mouse Olfactory Sensory Neurons In Vivo. Inagaki S, Iwata R, Iwamoto M, Imai T. Cell Rep. 2020 Jun 30;31(13):107814. doi: 10.1016/j.celrep.2020.107814. PubMed 32610120.
Backbone
  Vector backbone: pME18S
  Vector type: Mammalian Expression
Growth in bacteria
  Bacterial resistance: Ampicillin, 100 μg/mL
  Growth temperature: 37°C
  Growth strain: DH5alpha
  Copy number: High Copy
Gene/Insert
  Gene/Insert name: Olfr644
  Species: M. musculus (mouse)
  Entrez Gene: Olfr644 (a.k.a. MOR13-1)
  Promoter: SR alpha
  Tag / fusion protein: FLAG (N terminal on backbone); rhodopsin (N terminal on backbone)
  Cloning method: Restriction Enzyme; 5′ cloning site XhoI (not destroyed); 3′ cloning site SacII (not destroyed)
  Sequencing primers: 5′ GGCCTGTACGGAAGTGTTAC
Terms and licenses: Academic/Nonprofit Terms; Industry Terms: Not Available to Industry
Depositor comments: Please visit https://www.biorxiv.org/content/10.1101/803908v2 for bioRxiv preprint. bioRxiv https://www.biorxiv.org/content/10.1101/803908v2
How to cite: pME18S-F-R-Olfr644 was a gift from Takeshi Imai (Addgene plasmid # 149365 ; http://n2t.net/addgene:149365 ; RRID:Addgene_149365)
